>Addgene plasmid #77551 | ATR gRNA (BRDN0001147587) | addgene full sequence | sequence record 187980 | Addgene Assembled Sequence
CCCGGGTGCAAAGATGGATAAAGTTTTAAACAGAGAGGAATCTTTGCAGCTAATGGACCTTCTAGGTCTT
GAAAGGAGTGGGAATTGGCTCCGGTGCCCGTCAGTGGGCAGAGCGCACATCGCCCACAGTCCCCGAGAAG
TTGGGGGGAGGGGTCGGCAATTGATCCGGTGCCTAGAGAAGGTGGCGCGGGGTAAACTGGGAAAGTGATG
TCGTGTACTGGCTCCGCCTTTTTCCCGAGGGTGGGGGAGAACCGTATATAAGTGCAGTAGTCGCCGTGAA
CGTTCTTTTTCGCAACGGGTTTGCCGCCAGAACACAGGTAAGTGCCGTGTGTGGTTCCCGCGGGCCTGGC
CTCTTTACGGGTTATGGCCCTTGCGTGCCTTGAATTACTTCCACCTGGCTGCAGTACGTGATTCTTGATC
CCGAGCTTCGGGTTGGAAGTGGGTGGGAGAGTTCGAGGCCTTGCGCTTAAGGAGCCCCTTCGCCTCGTGC
TTGAGTTGAGGCCTGGCCTGGGCGCTGGGGCCGCCGCGTGCGAATCTGGTGGCACCTTCGCGCCTGTCTC
GCTGCTTTCGATAAGTCTCTAGCCATTTAAAATTTTTGATGACCTGCTGCGACGCTTTTTTTCTGGCAAG
ATAGTCTTGTAAATGCGGGCCAAGATCTGCACACTGGTATTTCGGTTTTTGGGGCCGCGGGCGGCGACGG
GGCCCGTGCGTCCCAGCGCACATGTTCGGCGAGGCGGGGCCTGCGAGCGCGGCCACCGAGAATCGGACGG
GGGTAGTCTCAAGCTGGCCGGCCTGCTCTGGTGCCTGGCCTCGCGCCGCCGTGTATCGCCCCGCCCTGGG
CGGCAAGGCTGGCCCGGTCGGCACCAGTTGCGTGAGCGGAAAGATGGCCGCTTCCCGGCCCTGCTGCAGG
GAGCTCAAAATGGAGGACGCGGCGCTCGGGAGAGCGGGCGGGTGAGTCACCCACACAAAGGAAAAGGGCC
TTTCCGTCCTCAGCCGTCGCTTCATGTGACTCCACGGAGTACCGGGCGCCGTCCAGGCACCTCGATTAGT
TCTCGAGCTTTTGGAGTACGTCGTCTTTAGGTTGGGGGGAGGGGTTTTATGCGATGGAGTTTCCCCACAC
TGAGTGGGTGGAGACTGAAGTTAGGCCAGCTTGGCACTTGATGTAATTCTCCTTGGAATTTGCCCTTTTT
GAGTTTGGATCTTGGTTCATTCTCAAGCCTCAGACAGTGGTTCAAAGTTTTTTTCTTCCATTTCAGGTGT
CGTGACGTACGGCCACCATGACCGAGTACAAGCCCACGGTGCGCCTCGCCACCCGCGACGACGTCCCCAG
GGCCGTACGCACCCTCGCCGCCGCGTTCGCCGACTACCCCGCCACGCGCCACACCGTCGATCCGGACCGC
CACATCGAGCGGGTCACCGAGCTGCAAGAACTCTTCCTCACGCGCGTCGGGCTCGACATCGGCAAGGTGT
GGGTCGCGGACGACGGCGCCGCCGTGGCGGTCTGGACCACGCCGGAGAGCGTCGAAGCGGGGGCGGTGTT
CGCCGAGATCGGCCCGCGCATGGCCGAGTTGAGCGGTTCCCGGCTGGCCGCGCAGCAACAGATGGAAGGC
CTCCTGGCGCCGCACCGGCCCAAGGAGCCCGCGTGGTTCCTGGCCACCGTCGGAGTCTCGCCCGACCACC
AGGGCAAGGGTCTGGGCAGCGCCGTCGTGCTCCCCGGAGTGGAGGCGGCCGAGCGCGCCGGGGTGCCCGC
CTTCCTGGAGACCTCCGCGCCCCGCAACCTCCCCTTCTACGAGCGGCTCGGCTTCACCGTCACCGCCGAC
GTCGAGGTGCCCGAAGGACCGCGCACCTGGTGCATGACCCGCAAGCCCGGTGCCTGAACGCGTTAAGTCG
ACAATCAACCTCTGGATTACAAAATTTGTGAAAGATTGACTGGTATTCTTAACTATGTTGCTCCTTTTAC
GCTATGTGGATACGCTGCTTTAATGCCTTTGTATCATGCTATTGCTTCCCGTATGGCTTTCATTTTCTCC
TCCTTGTATAAATCCTGGTTGCTGTCTCTTTATGAGGAGTTGTGGCCCGTTGTCAGGCAACGTGGCGTGG
TGTGCACTGTGTTTGCTGACGCAACCCCCACTGGTTGGGGCATTGCCACCACCTGTCAGCTCCTTTCCGG
GACTTTCGCTTTCCCCCTCCCTATTGCCACGGCGGAACTCATCGCCGCCTGCCTTGCCCGCTGCTGGACA
GGGGCTCGGCTGTTGGGCACTGACAATTCCGTGGTGTTGTCGGGGAAATCATCGTCCTTTCCTTGGCTGC
TCGCCTGTGTTGCCACCTGGATTCTGCGCGGGACGTCCTTCTGCTACGTCCCTTCGGCCCTCAATCCAGC
GGACCTTCCTTCCCGCGGCCTGCTGCCGGCTCTGCGGCCTCTTCCGCGTCTTCGCCTTCGCCCTCAGACG
AGTCGGATCTCCCTTTGGGCCGCCTCCCCGCGTCGACTTTAAGACCAATGACTTACAAGGCAGCTGTAGA
TCTTAGCCACTTTTTAAAAGAAAAGGGGGGACTGGAAGGGCTAATTCACTCCCAACGAAGACAAGATCTG
CTTTTTGCTTGTACTGGGTCTCTCTGGTTAGACCAGATCTGAGCCTGGGAGCTCTCTGGCTAACTAGGGA
ACCCACTGCTTAAGCCTCAATAAAGCTTGCCTTGAGTGCTTCAAGTAGTGTGTGCCCGTCTGTTGTGTGA
CTCTGGTAACTAGAGATCCCTCAGACCCTTTTAGTCAGTGTGGAAAATCTCTAGCAGTACGTATAGTAGT
TCATGTCATCTTATTATTCAGTATTTATAACTTGCAAAGAAATGAATATCAGAGAGTGAGAGGAACTTGT
TTATTGCAGCTTATAATGGTTACAAATAAAGCAATAGCATCACAAATTTCACAAATAAAGCATTTTTTTC
ACTGCATTCTAGTTGTGGTTTGTCCAAACTCATCAATGTATCTTATCATGTCTGGCTCTAGCTATCCCGC
CCCTAACTCCGCCCATCCCGCCCCTAACTCCGCCCAGTTCCGCCCATTCTCCGCCCCATGGCTGACTAAT
TTTTTTTATTTATGCAGAGGCCGAGGCCGCCTCGGCCTCTGAGCTATTCCAGAAGTAGTGAGGAGGCTTT
TTTGGAGGCCTAGGGACGTACCCAATTCGCCCTATAGTGAGTCGTATTACGCGCGCTCACTGGCCGTCGT
TTTACAACGTCGTGACTGGGAAAACCCTGGCGTTACCCAACTTAATCGCCTTGCAGCACATCCCCCTTTC
GCCAGCTGGCGTAATAGCGAAGAGGCCCGCACCGATCGCCCTTCCCAACAGTTGCGCAGCCTGAATGGCG
AATGGG
[124 nt withheld, positions 3367-3490]
C
[91 nt withheld, positions 3492-3582]
A
[49 nt withheld, positions 3584-3632]
CCTTTGACGTTGGAGTCCACGTTCTTT
[37 nt withheld, positions 3660-3696]
ACCCTATCTCGGTCTATTCTTTTGATTTATAAGGGATTTTGCCGATTTCGGCCTATTGGTTAAAAAATGA
GCTGATTTAACAAAAATTTAACGCGAATTTTAACAAAATATTAACGCTTACAATTTAGGTGGCACTTTTC
GGGGAAATGTGCGCGGAACCCCTATTTGTTTATTTTTCTAAATACATTCAAATATGTATCCGCTCATGAG
ACAATAACCCTGATAAATGCTTCAATAATATTGAAAAAGGAAGAGTATGAGTATTCAACATTTCCGTGTC
GCCCTTATTCCCTTTTTTGCGGCATTTTGCCTTCCTGTTTTTGCTCACCCAGAAACGCTGGTGAAAGTAA
AAGATGCTGAAGATCAGTTGGGTGCACGAGTGGGTTACATCGAACTGGATCTCAACAGCGGTAAGATCCT
TGAGAGTTTTCGCCCCGAAGAACGTTTTCCAATGATGAGCACTTTTAAAGTTCTGCTATGTGGCGCGGTA
TTATCCCGTATTGACGCCGGGCAAGAGCAACTCGGTCGCCGCATACACTATTCTCAGAATGACTTGGTTG
AGTACTCACCAGTCACAGAAAAGCATCTTACGGATGGCATGACAGTAAGAGAATTATGCAGTGCTGCCAT
AACCATGAGTGATAACACTGCGGCCAACTTACTTCTGACAACGATCGGAGGACCGAAGGAGCTAACCGCT
TTTTTGCACAACATGGGGGATCATGTAACTCGCCTTGATCGTTGGGAACCGGAGCTGAATGAAGCCATAC
CAAACGACGAGCGTGACACCACGATGCCTGTAGCAATGGCAACAACGTTGCGCAAACTATTAACTGGCGA
ACTACTTACTCTAGCTTCCCGGCAACAATTAATAGACTGGATGGAGGCGGATAAAGTTGCAGGACCACTT
CTGCGCTCGGCCCTTCCGGCTGGCTGGTTTATTGCTGATAAATCTGGAGCCGGTGAGCGTGGGTCTCGCG
GTATCATTGCAGCACTGGGGCCAGATGGTAAGCCCTCCCGTATCGTAGTTATCTACACGACGGGGAGTCA
GGCAACTATGGATGAACGAAATAGACAGATCGCTGAGATAGGTGCCTCACTGATTAAGCATTGGTAACTG
TCAGACCAAGTTTACTCATATATACTTTAGATTGATTTAAAACTTCATTTTTAATTTAAAAGGATCTAGG
TGAAGATCCTTTTTGATAATCTCATGACCAAAATCCCTTAACGTGAGTTTTCGTTCCACTGAGCGTCAGA
CCCCGTAGAAAAGATCAAAGGATCTTCTTGAGATCCTTTTTTTCTGCGCGTAATCTGCTGCTTGCAAACA
AAAAAACCACCGCTACCAGCGGTGGTTTGTTTGCCGGATCAAGAGCTACCAACTCTTTTTCCGAAGGTAA
CTGGCTTCAGCAGAGCGCAGATACCAAATACTGTTCTTCTAGTGTAGCCGTAGTTAGGCCACCACTTCAA
GAACTCTGTAGCACCGCCTACATACCTCGCTCTGCTAATCCTGTTACCAGTGGCTGCTGCCAGTGGCGAT
AAGTCGTGTCTTACCGGGTTGGACTCAAGACGATAGTTACCGGATAAGGCGCAGCGGTCGGGCTGAACGG
GGGGTTCGTGCACACAGCCCAGCTTGGAGCGAACGACCTACACCGAACTGAGATACCTACAGCGTGAGCT
ATGAGAAAGCGCCACGCTTCCCGAAGGGAGAAAGGCGGACAGGTATCCGGTAAGCGGCAGGGTCGGAACA
GGAGAGCGCACGAGGGAGCTTCCAGGGGGAAACGCCTGGTATCTTTATAGTCCTGTCGGGTTTCGCCACC
TCTGACTTGAGCGTCGATTTTTGTGATGCTCGTCAGGGGGGCGGAGCCTATGGAAAAACGCCAGCAACGC
GGCCTTTTTACGGTTCCTGGCCTTTTGCTGGCCTTTTGCTCACATGTTCTTTCCTGCGTTATCCCCTGAT
TCTGTGGATAACCGTATTACCGCCTTTGAGTGAGCTGATACCGCTCGCCGCAGCCGAACGACCGAGCGCA
GCGAGTCAGTGAGCGAGGAAGCGGAAGAGCGCCCAATACGCAAACCGCCTCTCCCCGCGCGTTGGCCGAT
TCATTAATGCAGCTGGCACGACAGGTTTCCCGACTGGAAAGCGGGCAGTGAGCGCAACGCAATTAATGTG
AGTTAGCTCACTCATTAGGCACCCCAGGCTTTACACTTTATGCTTCCGGCTCGTATGTTGTGTGGAATTG
TGAGCGGATAACAATTTCACACAGGAAACAGCTATGACCATGATTACGCCAAGCGCGCAATTAACCCTCA
CTAAAGGGAACAAAAGCTGGAGCTGCAAGCTTAATGTAGTCTTATGCAATACTCTTGTAGTCTTGCAACA
TGGTAACGATGAGTTAGCAACATGCCTTACAAGGAGAGAAAAAGCACCGTGCATGCCGATTGGTGGAAGT
AAGGTGGTACGATCGTGCCTTATTAGGAAGGCAACAGACGGGTCTGACATGGATTGGACGAACCACTGAA
TTGCCGCATTGCAGAGATATTGTATTTAAGTGCCTAGCTCGATACATAAACGGGTCTCTCTGGTTAGACC
AGATCTGAGCCTGGGAGCTCTCTGGCTAACTAGGGAACCCACTGCTTAAGCCTCAATAAAGCTTGCCTTG
AGTGCTTCAAGTAGTGTGTGCCCGTCTGTTGTGTGACTCTGGTAACTAGAGATCCCTCAGACCCTTTTAG
TCAGTGTGGAAAATCTCTAGCAGTGGCGCCCGAACAGGGACTTGAAAGCGAAAGGGAAACCAGAGGAGCT
CTCTCGACGCAGGACTCGGCTTGCTGAAGCGCGCACGGCAAGAGGCGAGGGGCGGCGACTGGTGAGTACG
CCAAAAATTTTGACTAGCGGAGGCTAGAAGGAGAGAGATGGGTGCGAGAGCGTCAGTATTAAGCGGGGGA
GAATTAGATCGCGATGGGAAAAAATTCGGTTAAGGCCAGGGGGAAAGAAAAAATATAAATTAAAACATAT
AGTATGGGCAAGCAGGGAGCTAGAACGATTCGCAGTTAATCCTGGCCTGTTAGAAACATCAGAAGGCTGT
AGACAAATACTGGGACAGCTACAACCATCCCTTCAGACAGGATCAGAAGAACTTAGATCATTATATAATA
CAGTAGCAACCCTCTATTGTGTGCATCAAAGGATAGAGATAAAAGACACCAAGGAAGCTTTAGACAAGAT
AGAGGAAGAGCAAAACAAAAGTAAGACCACCGCACAGCAAGCGGCCGCTGATCTTCAGACCTGGAGGAGG
AGATATGAGGGACAATTGGAGAAGTGAATTATATAAATATAAAGTAGTAAAAATTGAACCATTAGGAGTA
GCACCCACCAAGGCAAAGAGAAGAGTGGTGCAGAGAGAAAAAAGAGCAGTGGGAATAGGAGCTTTGTTCC
TTGGGTTCTTGGGAGCAGCAGGAAGCACTATGGGCGCAGCGTCAATGACGCTGACGGTACAGGCCAGACA
ATTATTGTCTGGTATAGTGCAGCAGCAGAACAATTTGCTGAGGGCTATTGAGGCGCAACAGCATCTGTTG
CAACTCACAGTCTGGGGCATCAAGCAGCTCCAGGCAAGAATCCTGGCTGTGGAAAGATACCTAAAGGATC
AACAGCTCCTGGGGATTTGGGGTTGCTCTGGAAAACTCATTTGCACCACTGCTGTGCCTTGGAATGCTAG
TTGGAGTAATAAATCTCTGGAACAGATTTGGAATCACACGACCTGGATGGAGTGGGACAGAGAAATTAAC
AATTACACAAGCTTAATACACTCCTTAATTGAAGAATCGCAAAACCAGCAAGAAAAGAATGAACAAGAAT
TATTGGAATTAGATAAATGGGCAAGTTTGTGGAATTGGTTTAACATAACAAATTGGCTGTGGTATATAAA
ATTATTCATAATGATAGTAGGAGGCTTGGTAGGTTTAAGAATAGTTTTTGCTGTACTTTCTATAGTGAAT
AGAGTTAGGCAGGGATATTCACCATTATCGTTTCAGACCCACCTCCCAACCCCGAGGGGACCCAGAGAGG
GCCTATTTCCCATGATTCCTTCATATTTGCATATACGATACAAGGCTGTTAGAGAGATAATTAGAATTAA
TTTGACTGTAAACACAAAGATATTAGTACAAAATACGTGACGTAGAAAGTAATAATTTCTTGGGTAGTTT
GCAGTTTTAAAATTATGTTTTAAAATGGACTATCATATGCTTACCGTAACTTGAAAGTATTTCGATTTCT
TGGCTTTATATATCTTGTGGAAAGGACGAAACACCGGATGCTTTGATTTATATGCAGTTTTAGAGCTAGA
AATAGCAAGTTAAAATAAGGCTAGTCCGTTATCAACTTGAAAAAGTGGCACCGAGTCGGTGCTTTTTTAA
GCTTGGCGTAACTAGATCTTGAGACAAATGGCAGTATTCATCCACAATTTTAAAAGAAAAGGGGGGATTG
GGGGGTACAGTGCAGGGGAAAGAATAGTAGACATAATAGCAACAGACATACAAACTAAAGAATTACAAAA
ACAAATTACAAAAATTCAAAATTTTCGGGTTTATTACAGGGACAGCAGAGATCCACTTTGGCGCCGGCTC
GAGGGGG
Features (pLannotate 1.2.2; 29 found; start..end, strand, type, name):
     14..80      +  CDS            small t antigen (fragment): SV40 (simian virus 40) small t antigen
    106..317     +  promoter       EF-1α core promoter: core promoter for human elongation factor EF-1α
    318..1256    +  intron         EF-1α intron A: intron upstream of the start codon of human EF-1α
   1278..1877    +  CDS            PuroR (fragment): puromycin N-acetyltransferase; pac from Streptomyces; confers resistance to puromycin
   1893..2481    +  misc_feature   WPRE: woodchuck hepatitis virus posttranscriptional regulatory element
   2532..2551    +  misc_feature   cPPT/CTS (fragment): central polypurine tract and central termination sequence of HIV-1
   2553..2786    +  LTR            3' LTR (ΔU3): self-inactivating 3' long terminal repeat (LTR) from HIV-1
   2864..2985    +  polyA_signal   SV40 poly(A) signal: SV40 polyadenylation signal
   3025..3160    +  rep_origin     SV40 ori: SV40 origin of replication
   3181..3199    -  promoter       T7 promoter: promoter for bacteriophage T7 RNA polymerase
   3207..3362    +  CDS            lacZα (fragment): LacZα fragment of β-galactosidase; lacZ fragment
   3367..3795    +  rep_origin     f1 ori (sequence partly withheld): f1 bacteriophage origin of replication; arrow indicates direction of (+) strand synthesis
   3848..3952    +  promoter       AmpR promoter: bla
   3953..4813    +  CDS            AmpR: β-lactamase; bla; confers resistance to ampicillin, carbenicillin, and related antibiotics
   4984..5572    +  rep_origin     ori: high-copy-number ColE1/pMB1/pBR322/pUC origin of replication
   5755..5847    +  CDS            lacI (fragment): lac repressor; lacI; The lac repressor binds to the lac operator to inhibit transcription in E. coli. This inhibition can be relieved by adding lactose or isopropyl-β-D-thiogalactopyranoside (IPTG).
   5860..5881    +  protein_bind   CAP binding site: CAP binding activates transcription in the presence of cAMP. E. coli catabolite activator protein
   5896..5926    +  promoter       lac promoter: promoter for the E. coli lac operon
   5934..5950    +  protein_bind   lac operator: The lac repressor binds to the lac operator to inhibit transcription in E. coli. This inhibition can be relieved by adding lactose or isopropyl-β-D-thiogalactopyranoside (IPTG). lac repressor encoded by lacI
   5995..6013    +  promoter       T3 promoter: promoter for bacteriophage T3 RNA polymerase
   6041..6267    +  promoter       RSV promoter: Rous sarcoma virus enhancer/promoter
   6268..6448    +  LTR            5' LTR (truncated): truncated 5' long terminal repeat (LTR) from HIV-1
   6495..6620    +  misc_feature   HIV-1 Ψ: packaging signal of human immunodeficiency virus type 1
   6604..6967    +  CDS            HIV-1 gag (fragment): gag protein from human immunodeficiency virus 1; gag
   7113..7346    +  misc_feature   RRE: The Rev response element (RRE) of HIV-1 allows for Rev-dependent mRNA export from the nucleus to the cytoplasm.
   7723..7749    +  CDS            Rev (fragment): human immunodeficiency virus 1 (HIV-1) Rev protein; rev; enhances nuclear export of unspliced and incompletely spliced viral mRNAs
   7753..7993    +  promoter       U6 promoter: RNA polymerase III promoter for human U6 snRNA
   8023..8098    +  misc_RNA       gRNA scaffold: guide RNA scaffold for the Streptococcus pyogenes CRISPR/Cas9 system
   8154..8271    +  misc_feature   cPPT/CTS: central polypurine tract and central termination sequence of HIV-1
