[The description below was written by a language model from this plasmid's Addgene catalogue record and pLannotate feature annotations shown in this document.]
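Description:
ATR gRNA (BRDN0001147587) is a third-generation lentiviral guide RNA plasmid built on the lentiGuide-Puro backbone and designed to direct Streptococcus pyogenes Cas9 to the human ATR gene. It belongs to a set of guides drawn from a human kinome gRNA library. In bacteria the 8.3 kb plasmid is maintained by a high-copy ColE1/pUC-type origin and selected with ampicillin through the β-lactamase gene. An f1 origin, an SV40 origin and leftover lac and T7/T3 promoter elements from the cloning backbone are also annotated.

The lentiviral transfer cassette begins with an RSV promoter fused to a truncated HIV-1 5' LTR, which makes genomic RNA production independent of Tat. This is followed by the Ψ packaging signal with a partial gag sequence and the Rev response element for Rev-dependent nuclear export. The cassette ends in a self-inactivating ΔU3 3' LTR. Inside the provirus, a human U6 RNA polymerase III promoter drives the ATR-specific spacer joined to the SpCas9 gRNA scaffold. A central polypurine tract follows, an element that aids nuclear import of the viral genome. Downstream, the EF-1α core promoter with its intron A expresses puromycin N-acetyltransferase for selection of transduced mammalian cells, and a WPRE enhances transcript expression.

The plasmid does not encode Cas9, so it is intended for use with a separate Cas9 lentiviral vector or in cell lines that already express Cas9. It must be packaged with helper plasmids to make virus. Its typical use is stable delivery of the guide for CRISPR knockout of ATR in human cells.
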