Addgene plasmid #77551: ATR gRNA (BRDN0001147587)
Purpose: 3rd generation lentiviral gRNA plasmid targeting human ATR
Depositing lab: John Doench & David Root. Depositing organization: Broad Institute. Publication: Optimized sgRNA design to maximize activity and minimize off-target effects of CRISPR-Cas9. Doench JG, Fusi N, Sullender M, Hegde M, Vaimberg EW, Donovan KF, Smith I, Tothova Z, Wilen C, Orchard R, Virgin HW, Listgarten J, Root DE. Nat Biotechnol. 2016 Jan 18. doi: 10.1038/nbt.3437. PubMed 26780180.
Backbone
  Vector backbone: lentiGuide-Puro
  Backbone manufacturer: Zhang Lab (Addgene plasmid # 52963)
  Vector type: Mammalian Expression, Lentiviral, CRISPR
  Selectable markers: Puromycin
Growth in bacteria
  Bacterial resistance: Ampicillin, 100 μg/mL
  Growth temperature: 37°C
  Growth strain: DH5alpha
  Copy number: High Copy
Gene/Insert
  Gene/Insert name: ATR (alt names: ATR; NM_001184.3)
  gRNA/shRNA sequence: GATGCTTTGATTTATATGCA
  Species: H. sapiens (human)
  Entrez Gene: ATR (a.k.a. FCTCS, FRP1, MEC1, SCKL, SCKL1)
  Promoter: hU6
  Cloning method: Unknown
  Sequencing primers: 5′ U6-F; 3′ pS2-R
Terms and licenses: Academic/Nonprofit Terms; Industry Terms: Not Available to Industry
Depositor comments: The gRNA was designed to target the following Genbank reference sequence(s): NM_001184.3. Note that this plasmid does NOT contain Cas9. It should be used in conjunction with lentiCas9-Blast (Addgene #52962) or otherwise with cell lines already expressing Cas9. Browse the full kinome gRNA library at http://www.addgene.org/pooled-library/broadgpp-human-kinome/ or visit http://www.broadinstitute.org/rnai/public/ for detailed protocols and information.
How to cite: ATR gRNA (BRDN0001147587) was a gift from John Doench & David Root (Addgene plasmid # 77551 ; http://n2t.net/addgene:77551 ; RRID:Addgene_77551)
