>Addgene plasmid #77551 | ATR gRNA (BRDN0001147587) | depositor partial sequence | sequence record 145011 | Target Sequence
GATGCTTTGATTTATATGCA
