>Addgene plasmid #77551 | ATR gRNA (BRDN0001147587) | addgene partial sequence | sequence record 187979 | hU6-F
TAGAAAGTAATAATTTCTTGGGTAGTTTGCAGTTTTAAAATTATGTTTTAAAATGGACTATCATATGCTT
ACCGTAACTTGAAAGTATTTCGATTTCTTGGCTTTATATATCTTGTGGAAAGGACGAAACACCGGATGCT
TTGATTTATATGCAGTTTTAGAGCTAGAAATAGCAAGTTAAAATAAGGCTAGTCCGTTATCAACTTGAAA
AAGTGGCACCGAGTCGGTGCTTTTTTAAGCTTGGCGTAACTAGATCTTGAGACAAATGGCAGTATTCATC
CACAATTTTAAAAGAAAAGGGGGGATTGGGGGGTACAGTGCAGGGGAAAGAATAGTAGACATAATAGCAA
CAGACATACAAACTAAAGAATTACAAAAACAAATTACAAAAATTCAAAATTTTCGGGTTTATTACAGGGA
CAGCAGAGATCCACTTTGGCGCCGGCTCGAGGGGGCCCGGGTGCAAAGATGGATAAAGTTTTAAACAGAG
AGGAATCTTTGCAGCTAATGGACCTTCTAGGTCTTGAAAGGAGTGGGAATTGGCTCCGGTGCCCGTCAGT
GGGCAGAGCG
